Addgene plasmid #238997: pNC-011
Purpose: (Empty Backbone) Empty Node C that can be used for the assembly of pEND-Y11 and pEND-Z11
Depositing lab: Javier Santos-Moreno. Depositing organization: Universitat Pompeu Fabra. Publication: Critical Analysis of Preprints and Inquiry-Based Lessons Improve the Synthetic Biology Learning Experience. Nevot G, Guell M, Santos-Moreno J. ACS Synth Biol. 2025 Aug 15;14(8):2878-2884. doi: 10.1021/acssynbio.5c00014. PubMed 40814254.
Backbone
  Vector backbone: pUC
  Vector type: Bacterial Expression, Synthetic Biology
Growth in bacteria
  Bacterial resistance: Spectinomycin, 50 μg/mL
  Growth temperature: 37°C
  Growth strain: DH5alpha
  Copy number: High Copy
Gene/Insert
  Gene/Insert name: None
  Mutation: WT
Terms and licenses: Academic/Nonprofit Terms; Industry Terms: Not Available to Industry
How to cite: pNC-011 was a gift from Javier Santos-Moreno (Addgene plasmid # 238997 ; http://n2t.net/addgene:238997 ; RRID:Addgene_238997)
