[The description below was written by a language model from this plasmid's Addgene catalogue record and pLannotate feature annotations shown in this document.]
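Description:
pNC-011 is a small (about 2.4 kb) empty bacterial backbone built on a pUC-type vector and intended for synthetic biology work in E. coli. It is described as an empty "Node C" that serves as the starting module for assembling two downstream constructs, pEND-Y11 and pEND-Z11. This suggests it is one position in a modular, multi-node circuit assembly scheme, but the record does not state the cloning method or what a node ultimately encodes. No gene or insert is present.

Propagation relies on the high-copy ColE1/pMB1/pUC-family origin of replication. Selection is with spectinomycin, conferred by the aadA aminoglycoside adenylyltransferase gene (SmR), which also gives streptomycin resistance. This marker sits directly downstream of the AmpR (bla) promoter on the same strand, so that promoter appears to drive its expression.

The rest of the plasmid is mostly transcriptional insulation: a T7 terminator and the rrnB T1 and T2 terminators cluster in the region where a cargo would presumably be placed. Such terminators stop transcription from inserted parts and limit read-through between the cargo and the backbone. No promoter, ribosome binding site, reporter or defined cloning site is annotated in this region, so any expression elements must come from the parts added during assembly.

Two very short matches, to a tetracycline efflux gene and to the SET1 solubility tag, are only fragments of a few dozen bases or fewer. They are most likely vector remnants or chance similarities rather than functional elements. The associated publication concerns synthetic biology teaching, consistent with use of this backbone in educational circuit-building exercises.
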