Features (pLannotate 1.2.2; 8 found; start..end, strand, type, name):
     97..137     -  CDS            TcR (fragment): tetracycline efflux protein; tet; confers resistance to tetracycline
    414..429     +  CDS            SET1 (fragment): solubility-enhancement tag derived from T7 phage gene 10B
    437..484     +  terminator     T7 terminator: transcription terminator for bacteriophage T7 RNA polymerase
    496..539     -  terminator     rrnB T1 terminator: Escherichia coli rrnB; transcription terminator T1 from the E. coli rrnB gene
    671..698     +  terminator     rrnB T2 terminator: transcription terminator T2 from the E. coli rrnB gene
    827..1618    -  CDS            SmR: aminoglycoside adenylyltransferase (Murphy, 1985); aadA; confers resistance to spectinomycin and streptomycin
   1619..1710    -  promoter       AmpR promoter: bla
   1776..2364    -  rep_origin     ori: high-copy-number ColE1/pMB1/pBR322/pUC origin of replication
>Addgene plasmid #238997 | pNC-011 | addgene full sequence | sequence record 479399 | Addgene NGS Result
TTTTCTACTGAACCGCTCTAGATTTCAGTGCAATTTATCTCTTCAAATGTAGCACCTGAAGTCAGCCCCA
TACGATATAAGTTGTAATTCTCATGTTAGTCATGCCCCGCGCCCACCGGAAGGAGCTGACTGGGTTGCTC
CTAGGATGCAGTGACTCGCACATTTCCCCGAAAAGTGCCACCTGAATTCAGAAGTATTGGTAATCGTTGA
AAACTCAGTCGACGCACTTACTGAAGACGTCCTATTACACTCGTCGTTGGAAACTGAAGATGCGGCCGCG
GAAACACAGAAAAAAGCCCGCACCTGACAGTGCGGGCTTTTTTTTTCGACCAAAGGTAGCGAACGACGAG
TCACTGTTGAGGATAAATACTTTCTCTACTAGGCGCCTGTTACACAGGTCCTCAGCGGCGCGCCTGCTGC
CACCGCTGAGCAATAACTAGCATAACCCCTTGGGGCCTCTAAACGGGTCTTGAGGGGTTTTTTGCCAGGC
ATCAAATAAAACGAAAGGCTCAGTCGGAAGACTGGGCCTTTCGTTTTATCTGTTGTTTGTCGGTGAACGC
TCTCCTGAGTAGGACAAATCCGCCGGGAGCGGATTTGAACGTTGTGAAGCAACGGCCCGGAGGGTGGCGG
GCAGGACGCCCGCCATAAACTGCCAGGCATCAAACTAAGCAGAAGGCCATCCTGACGGATGGCCTTTTTG
CGTTTCAGATCTACCGGTAAACCAGCAATAGACATAAGCGGCTATTTAACGACCCTGCCCTGAACCGACG
ACCGGGTCATCGTGGCCGGATCTTGCGGCCCCTCGGCTTGAACGAATTGTTAGACATTATTTGCCGACTA
CCTTGGTGATCTCGCCTTTCACGTAGTGGACAAATTCTTCCAACTGATCTGCGCGCGAGGCCAAGCGATC
TTCTTCTTGTCCAAGATAAGCCTGTCTAGCTTCAAGTATGACGGGCTGATACTGGGCCGGCAGGCGCTCC
ATTGCCCAGTCGGCAGCGACATCCTTCGGCGCGATTTTGCCGGTTACTGCGCTGTACCAAATGCGGGACA
ACGTAAGCACTACATTTCGCTCATCGCCAGCCCAGTCGGGCGGCGAGTTCCATAGCGTTAAGGTTTCATT
TAGCGCCTCAAATAGATCCTGTTCAGGAACCGGATCAAAGAGTTCCTCCGCCGCTGGACCTACCAAGGCA
ACGCTATGTTCTCTTGCTTTTGTCAGCAAGATAGCCAGATCAATGTCGATCGTGGCTGGCTCGAAGATAC
CTGCAAGAATGTCATTGCGCTGCCATTCTCCAAATTGCAGTTCGCGCTTAGCTGGATAACGCCACGGAAT
GATGTCGTCGTGCACAACAATGGTGACTTCTACAGCGCGGAGAATCTCGCTCTCTCCAGGGGAAGCCGAA
GTTTCCAAAAGGTCGTTGATCAAAGCTCGCCGCGTTGTTTCATCAAGCCTTACGGTCACCGTAACCAGCA
AATCAATATCACTGTGTGGCTTCAGGCCGTCATCCACTGCGGAGCCGTACAAATGTACGGCCAGCAACGT
CGGTTCGAGATGGCGCTCGATGACGCCAACTACCTCTGATAGTTGAGTCGATACTTCGGCGATCACCGCT
TCCCTCATACTCTTCCTTTTTCAATATTATTGAAGCATTTATCAGGGTTATTGTCTCATGAGCGGATACA
TATTTGAATGTATTTAGAAAAATAAACAAATAGCTAGCTCACTCGGTCGCTACGCTCCGGGCGTGAGACT
GCGGCGGGGCCGCGTTGCTGGCGTTTTTCCATAGGCTCCGCCCCCCTGACGAGCATCACAAAAATCGACG
CTCAAGTCAGAGGTGGCGAAACCCGACAGGACTATAAAGATACCAGGCGTTTCCCCCTGGAAGCTCCCTC
GTGCGCTCTCCTGTTCCGACCCTGCCGCTTACCGGATACCTGTCCGCCTTTCTCCCTTCGGGAAGCGTGG
CGCTTTCTCATAGCTCACGCTGTAGGTATCTCAGTTCGGTGTAGGTCGTTCGCTCCAAGCTGGGCTGTGT
GCACGAACCCCCCGTTCAGCCCGACCGCTGCGCCTTATCCGGTAACTATCGTCTTGAGTCCAACCCGGTA
AGACACGACTTATCGCCACTGGCAGCAGCCACTGGTAACAGGATTAGCAGAGCGAGGTATGTAGGCGGTG
CTACAGAGTTCTTGAAGTGGTGGCCTAACTACGGCTACACTAGAAGAACAGTATTTGGTATCTGCGCTCT
GCTGAAGCCAGTTACCTTCGGAAAAAGAGTTGGTAGCTCTTGATCCGGCAAACAAACCACCGCTGGTAGC
GGTGGTTTTTTTGTTTGCAAGCAGCAGATTACGCGCAGAAAAAAAGGATCTCAAGAAGATCCTTTGATCT
TTTCTACGGGGTCTGACGCTCAGTGGAACGAAAACTCACGTTAAGGGATTTTGGTCATGA
